Addgene plasmid #195420: pMN-016
Purpose: AAVS1 Integratable mCherry Reporter for synZiFTR ZF8
Depositing lab: Ahmad Khalil. Depositing organization: Boston University Main Campus. Publication: Multidimensional control of therapeutic human cell function with synthetic gene circuits. Li HS, Israni DV, Gagnon KA, Gan KA, Raymond MH, Sander JD, Roybal KT, Joung JK, Wong WW, Khalil AS. Science. 2022 Dec 16;378(6625):1227-1234. doi: 10.1126/science.ade0156. Epub 2022 Dec 15. PubMed 36520914.
Backbone
  Vector backbone: AAVS1 donor
  Vector type: Mammalian Expression
Growth in bacteria
  Bacterial resistance: Ampicillin, 100 μg/mL
  Growth temperature: 37°C
  Growth strain: NEB Stable
  Copy number: Unknown
Gene/Insert
  Gene/Insert name: 4X ZF8 BS - minCMV - mCherry - RbGpA - bGHpA - pGK - PuroR - P2A - BFP - SV40pA
  Species: Synthetic
  Cloning method: Gibson Cloning
Terms and licenses: Academic/Nonprofit Terms; Industry Terms: Not Available to Industry
How to cite: pMN-016 was a gift from Ahmad Khalil (Addgene plasmid # 195420 ; http://n2t.net/addgene:195420 ; RRID:Addgene_195420)
