[The description below was written by a language model from this plasmid's Addgene catalogue record and pLannotate feature annotations shown in this document.]
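Description:
pMN-016 is an 8.2 kb mammalian reporter plasmid built on an AAVS1 donor backbone, designed for targeted integration of a synthetic transcription-factor reporter into the human AAVS1 safe-harbour locus (intron 1 of PPP1R12C). It is propagated in E. coli through a high-copy ColE1/pUC-type origin with ampicillin selection from the bla gene. The backbone also carries lac promoter/operator remnants and an SV40 origin with an SV40 poly(A) signal outside the homology arms. The payload lies between the annotated left and right AAVS1 homology arms, which allow homology-directed insertion of the cassette when a double-strand break is introduced at the genomic site. The record does not state which nuclease is intended.

The cassette contains two units. The first is the reporter: four copies of the ZF8 binding site placed upstream of a minimal CMV promoter driving mCherry, terminated by a rabbit β-globin poly(A) signal and followed by a bGH poly(A) signal. The binding sites themselves are not picked up in the feature table but are listed in the insert name. Because the minimal promoter has little activity alone, mCherry output should depend on recruitment of a synZiFTR (synthetic zinc-finger transcription regulator) carrying the ZF8 DNA-binding domain. The second unit is a constitutive selection and tracking module: the mouse PGK promoter drives puromycin N-acetyltransferase linked through a P2A peptide to TagBFP, ending in an SV40 poly(A) signal. This lets integrants be enriched with puromycin and identified by blue fluorescence independently of reporter state. The construct is used to generate stable human reporter cell lines for measuring ZF8-based synZiFTR activity in synthetic gene circuits.
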