Features (pLannotate 1.2.2; 25 found; start..end, strand, type, name):
      4..23      +  enhancer       CMV enhancer (fragment): human cytomegalovirus immediate early enhancer
    127..656     -  misc_feature   HA-R: right homology arm from the adeno-associated virus integration site (AAVS1) within intron 1 of the human PPP1R12C gene
   1060..1096    +  promoter       minimal CMV promoter (fragment): human cytomegalovirus (CMV) immediate early promoter
   1146..1855    +  CDS            mCherry (fragment): monomeric derivative of DsRed fluorescent protein (Shaner et al., 2004) mammalian codon-optimized
   1865..1936    +  CDS            HBB (fragment): HBB_PONPY - Experimental evidence at transcript level: Swiss-Prot protein existence level 2. Involved in oxygen transport from the lung to the various peripheral tissues. From Pongo pygmaeus (Bornean orangutan).
   2007..2062    +  polyA_signal   β-globin poly(A) signal: rabbit β-globin polyadenylation signal (Gil and Proudfoot, 1987)
   2408..2632    +  polyA_signal   bGH poly(A) signal: bovine growth hormone polyadenylation signal
   2636..2657    +  promoter       SV40 promoter (fragment): SV40 enhancer and early promoter
   2697..3196    +  promoter       PGK promoter: mouse phosphoglycerate kinase 1 promoter
   3220..3816    +  CDS            PuroR (fragment): puromycin N-acetyltransferase; pac from Streptomyces; confers resistance to puromycin
   3883..4584    +  CDS            TagBFP: monomeric blue fluorescent protein mammalian codon-optimized
   4595..4679    +  CDS            large T antigen (fragment): large T antigen from SV40 (simian virus 40)
   4702..4823    +  polyA_signal   SV40 poly(A) signal: SV40 polyadenylation signal
   4964..5465    -  misc_feature   HA-L: left homology arm from the adeno-associated virus integration site (AAVS1) within intron 1 of the human PPP1R12C gene
   5691..5707    -  protein_bind   lac operator: The lac repressor binds to the lac operator to inhibit transcription in E. coli. This inhibition can be relieved by adding lactose or isopropyl-β-D-thiogalactopyranoside (IPTG). lac repressor encoded by lacI
   5715..5745    -  promoter       lac promoter: promoter for the E. coli lac operon
   5760..5781    -  protein_bind   CAP binding site: CAP binding activates transcription in the presence of cAMP. E. coli catabolite activator protein
   5794..5833    -  CDS            lacI (fragment): lac repressor; lacI; The lac repressor binds to the lac operator to inhibit transcription in E. coli. This inhibition can be relieved by adding lactose or isopropyl-β-D-thiogalactopyranoside (IPTG).
   5840..5862    +  promoter       SV40 promoter (fragment): SV40 enhancer and early promoter
   5886..6021    +  rep_origin     SV40 ori: SV40 origin of replication
   6041..6175    +  polyA_signal   SV40 poly(A) signal: SV40 polyadenylation signal
   6177..6231    -  CDS            lacI (fragment): lac repressor; lacI; The lac repressor binds to the lac operator to inhibit transcription in E. coli. This inhibition can be relieved by adding lactose or isopropyl-β-D-thiogalactopyranoside (IPTG).
   6414..7002    -  rep_origin     ori: high-copy-number ColE1/pMB1/pBR322/pUC origin of replication
   7173..8033    -  CDS            AmpR: β-lactamase; bla; confers resistance to ampicillin, carbenicillin, and related antibiotics
   8034..8138    -  promoter       AmpR promoter: bla
>Addgene plasmid #195420 | pMN-016 | addgene full sequence | sequence record 384999 | Addgene NGS Result
GTCGACATTGATTATTGACTAGTGAAGGGGCAGGAGAGCCAGGGGCATGAGATGGTGGACGAGGAAGGGG
GACAGGGAAGCCTGAGCGCCTCTCCTGGGCTTGCCAAGGACTCAAACCCAGAAGCCCAGAGCAGGGCCTT
AGGGAAGCGGGACCCTGCTCTGGGCGGAGGAATATGTCCCAGATAGCACTGGGGACTCTTTAAGGAAAGA
AGGATGGAGAAAGAGAAAGGGAGTAGAGGCGGCCACGACCTGGTGAACACCTAGGACGCACCATTCTCAC
AAAGGGAGTTTTCCACACGGACACCCCCCTCCTCACCACAGCCCTGCCAGGACGGGGCTGGCTACTGGCC
TTATCTCACAGGTAAAACTGACGCACGGAGGAACAATATAAATTGGGGACTAGAAAGGTGAAGAGCCAAA
GTTAGAACTCAGGACCAACTTATTCTGATTTTGTTTTTCCAAACTGCTTCTCCTCTTGGGAAGTGTAAGG
AAGCTGCAGCACCAGGATCAGTGAAACGCACCAGACAGCCGCGTCAGAGCAGCTCAGGTTCTGGGAGAGG
GTAGCGCAGGGTGGCCACTGAGAACCGGGCAGGTCACGCATCCCCCCCTTCCCTCCCACCCCCTGCCAAG
CTCTCCCTCCCAGGATCCTCTCTGGCTCCATCGTAAGCAAACCTTAGAGGTTCTGGCAAGGAGAGAGATG
GCTCCAGGAAATGGGGGTGTGTCACCAGATAAGGAATCTGCCTAACAGGAGGTGGGGGTTAGACCCAATA
TCAGGAGACTAGGAAGGAGGAGGCCTAAGGATGGGGCTTTTCTGTCACCAATCCGCCGGCGAATTCGTCG
ACCGGGTTTCGTACAATCGCATGAGGATTCGCAACGCCTTAGACGCAGTATAGGTCGAACTCCCGTCTCA
GTAAAGGTAGACGCAGTATAGGTCGAACAATCGGACTGCCTTCGTAAGACGCAGTATAGGTCGAACGTAT
CAGTCGCCTCGGAAAGACGCAGTATAGGTCGAACATTCGTAAGAGGCTCACTCTCCCTTACACGGAGTGG
ATAACTAGTTAGGCGTGTACGGTGGGAGGCCTATATAAGCAGAGCTCGTTTAGTGAACCGTCAGATCGCC
TGGAACGCGTACCGGTGTCGCCACCATGGTGAGCAAGGGCGAGGAGGATAACATGGCCATCATCAAGGAG
TTCATGCGCTTCAAGGTGCACATGGAGGGCTCCGTGAACGGCCACGAGTTCGAGATCGAGGGCGAGGGCG
AGGGCCGCCCCTACGAGGGCACCCAGACCGCCAAGCTGAAGGTGACCAAGGGTGGCCCCCTGCCCTTCGC
CTGGGACATCCTGTCCCCTCAGTTCATGTACGGCTCCAAGGCCTACGTGAAGCACCCCGCCGACATCCCC
GACTACTTGAAGCTGTCCTTCCCCGAGGGCTTCAAGTGGGAGCGCGTGATGAACTTCGAGGACGGCGGCG
TGGTGACCGTGACCCAGGACTCCTCCCTGCAGGACGGCGAGTTCATCTACAAGGTGAAGCTGCGCGGCAC
CAACTTCCCCTCCGACGGCCCCGTAATGCAGAAGAAGACCATGGGCTGGCAGGCCTCCTCCGAGCGGATG
TACCCCGAGGACGGCGCCCTGAAGGGCGAGATCAAGCAGAGGCTGAAGCTGAAGGACGGCGGCCACTACG
ACGCTGAGGTCAAGACCACCTACAAGGCCAAGAAGCCCGTGCAGCTGCCCGGCGCCTACAACGTCAACAT
CAAGTTGGACATCACCTCCCACAACGAGGACTACACCATCGTGGAACAGTACGAACGCGCCGAGGGCCGC
CACTCCACCGGCGGCATGGACGAGCTGTACAAGTAAGCGGCCGCACTCCTCAGGTGCAGGCTGCCTATCA
GAAGGTGGTGGCTGGTGTGGCCAATGCCCTGGCTCACAAATACCACTGAGATCTTTTTCCCTCTGCCAAA
AATTATGGGGACATCATGAAGCCCCTTGAGCATCTGACTTCTGGCTAATAAAGGAAATTTATTTTCATTG
CAATAGTGTGTTGGAATTTTTTGTGTCTCTCACTCGGAAGGACATATGGGAGGGCAAATCATTTAAAACA
TCAGAATGAGTATTTGGTTTAGAGTTTGGCAACATATGCCCATATGCTGGCTGCCATGAACAAAGGTTGG
CTATAAAGAGGTCATCAGTATATGAAACAGCCCCCTGCTGTCCATTCCTTATTCCATAGAAAAGCCTTGA
CTTGAGGTTAGATTTTTTTTATATTTTGTTTTGTGTTATTTTTTTCTTTAACATCCCTAAAATTTTCCTT
ACATGTTTTACTAGCCAGATTTTTCCTCCTCTCCTGACTACTCCCAGTCATAGCTGTCCCTCTTCTCTTA
TGAAGATCCCTCGACCTGCAGGGTACCCTGTGCCTTCTAGTTGCCAGCCATCTGTTGTTTGCCCCTCCCC
CGTGCCTTCCTTGACCCTGGAAGGTGCCACTCCCACTGTCCTTTCCTAATAAAATGAGGAAATTGCATCG
CATTGTCTGAGTAGGTGTCATTCTATTCTGGGGGGTGGGGTGGGGCAGGACAGCAAGGGGGAGGATTGGG
AAGACAATAGCAGGCATGCTGGGGATGCGGTGGGCTCTATGGCTTCTGAGGCGGAAAGAACCAGCTGGGG
CTCTAGGGGGTATCCCCACGCGCCCTGTAGCGTACCGGGTAGGGGAGGCGCTTTTCCCAAGGCAGTCTGG
AGCATGCGCTTTAGCAGCCCCGCTGGGCACTTGGCGCTACACAAGTGGCCTCTGGCCTCGCACACATTCC
ACATCCACCGGTAGGCGCCAACCGGCTCCGTTCTTTGGTGGCCCCTTCGCGCCACCTTCTACTCCTCCCC
TAGTCAGGAAGTTCCCCCCCGCCCCGCAGCTCGCGTCGTGCAGGACGTGACAAATGGAAGTAGCACGTCT
CACTAGTCTCGTGCAGATGGACAGCACCGCTGAGCAATGGAAGCGGGTAGGCCTTTGGGGCAGCGGCCAA
TAGCAGCTTTGCTCCTTCGCTTTCTGGGCTCAGAGGCTGGGAAGGGGTGGGTCCGGGGGCGGGCTCAGGG
GCGGGCTCAGGGGCGGGGCGGGCGCCCGAAGGTCCTCCGGAGGCCCGGCATTCTGCACGCTTCAAAAGCG
CACGTCTGCCGCGCTGTTCTCCTCTTCCTCATCTCCGGGCCTTTCGATATCTCGCACAGTGCCGCCACCA
TGACCGAGTACAAGCCCACGGTGCGCCTCGCCACCCGCGACGACGTCCCCAGGGCCGTACGCACCCTCGC
CGCCGCGTTCGCCGACTACCCCGCCACGCGCCACACCGTCGATCCGGACCGCCACATCGAGCGGGTCACC
GAGCTGCAAGAACTCTTCCTCACGCGCGTCGGGCTCGACATCGGCAAGGTGTGGGTCGCGGACGACGGCG
CCGCGGTGGCGGTCTGGACCACGCCGGAGAGCGTCGAAGCGGGGGCGGTGTTCGCCGAGATCGGCCCGCG
CATGGCCGAGTTGAGCGGTTCCCGGCTGGCCGCGCAGCAACAGATGGAAGGCCTCCTGGCGCCGCACCGG
CCCAAGGAGCCCGCGTGGTTCCTGGCCACCGTCGGCGTCTCGCCCGACCACCAGGGCAAGGGTCTGGGCA
GCGCCGTCGTGCTCCCCGGAGTGGAGGCGGCCGAGCGCGCCGGGGTGCCCGCCTTCCTGGAGACCTCCGC
GCCCCGCAACCTCCCCTTCTACGAGCGGCTCGGCTTCACCGTCACCGCCGACGTCGAGGTGCCCGAAGGA
CCGCGCACCTGGTGCATGACCCGCAAGCCCGGTGCCGGAAGCGGAGCTACTAACTTCAGCCTGCTGAAGC
AGGCTGGAGACGTGGAGGAGAACCCTGGACCTATGAGCGAGCTGATTAAGGAGAACATGCACATGAAGCT
GTACATGGAGGGCACCGTGGACAACCATCACTTCAAGTGCACATCCGAGGGCGAAGGCAAGCCCTACGAG
GGCACCCAGACCATGAGAATCAAGGTGGTCGAGGGCGGCCCTCTCCCCTTCGCCTTCGACATCCTGGCTA
CTAGCTTCCTCTACGGCAGCAAGACCTTCATCAACCACACCCAGGGCATCCCCGACTTCTTCAAGCAGTC
CTTCCCTGAGGGCTTCACATGGGAGAGAGTCACCACATACGAAGACGGGGGCGTGCTGACCGCTACCCAG
GACACCAGCCTCCAGGACGGCTGCCTCATCTACAACGTCAAGATCAGAGGGGTGAACTTCACATCCAACG
GCCCTGTGATGCAGAAGAAAACACTCGGCTGGGAGGCCTTCACCGAGACGCTGTACCCCGCTGACGGCGG
CCTGGAAGGCAGAAACGACATGGCCCTGAAGCTCGTGGGCGGGAGCCATCTGATCGCAAACATCAAGACC
ACATATAGATCCAAGAAACCCGCTAAGAACCTCAAGATGCCTGGCGTCTACTATGTGGACTACAGACTGG
AAAGAATCAAGGAGGCCAACAACGAGACCTACGTCGAGCAGCACGAGGTGGCAGTGGCCAGATACTGCGA
CCTCCCTAGCAAACTGGGGCACAAGCTTAATTAATCTAGATAACTGATCATAATCAGCCATACCACATTT
GTAGAGGTTTTACTTGCTTTAAAAAACCTCCCACACCTCCCCCTGAACCTGAAACATAAAATGAATGCAA
TTGTTGTTGTTAACTTGTTTATTGCAGCTTATAATGGTTACAAATAAAGCAATAGCATCACAAATTTCAC
AAATAAAGCATTTTTTTCACTGCATTCTAGTTGTGGTTTGTCCAAACTCATCAATGTATCTTAGGCGCGC
CCTGTCCCTAGTGGCCCCACTGTGGGGTGGAGGGGACAGATAAAAGTACCCAGAACCAGAGCCACATTAA
CCGGCCCTGGGAATATAAGGTGGTCCCAGCTCGGGGACACAGGATCCCTGGAGGCAGCAAACATGCTGTC
CTGAAGTGGACATAGGGGCCCGGGTTGGAGGAAGAAGACTAGCTGAGCTCTCGGACCCCTGGAAGATGCC
ATGACAGGGGGCTGGAAGAGCTAGCACAGACTAGAGAGGTAAGGGGGGTAGGGGAGCTGCCCAAATGAAA
GGAGTGAGAGGTGACCCGAATCCACAGGAGAACGGGGTGTCCAGGCAAAGAAAGCAAGAGGATGGAGAGG
TGGCTAAAGCCAGGGAGACGGGGTACTTTGGGGTTGTCCAGAAAAACGGTGATGATGCAGGCCTACAAGA
AGGGGAGGCGGGACGCAAGGGAGACATCCGTCGGAGAAGGCCATCCTAAGAAACGAGAGATGGCACAGGC
CCCAGAAGGAGAAGGAAAAGGGAACCCAGCGAGTGAAGACGGCATGGGGTTGGGTGAGGGAGGAGAGATG
CCCGGAGAGGACCCAGACACGGGGAGGATCCGCTCAGAGGACATCACGTGGTGCAGCGCCGAGAAGGAAG
TGCTCCGGAAAGAGCATCCTTGGGCAGCAACACAGCAGAGAGCAAGGGGAAGAGGGAGTGGAGGAAGACG
GAACCTGAAGGAGGCGGCAGGGAAGGATCTGGGCCAGCCGTAGAGGTGACCCAGGCCACAAGCTGCAGAC
AGAAAGCGGCACAGGCCCAGGGGAGAGAATGCCCTCGACCTGCAGCCCAAGCTTGGCGTAATCATGGTCA
TAGCTGTTTCCTGTGTGAAATTGTTATCCGCTCACAATTCCACACAACATACGAGCCGGAAGCATAAAGT
GTAAAGCCTGGGGTGCCTAATGAGTGAGCTAACTCACATTAATTGCGTTGCGCTCACTGCCCGCTTTCCA
GTCGGGAAACCTGTCGTGCCAGCGGATCCGCATCTCAATTAGTCAGCAACCATAGTCCCGCCCCTAACTC
CGCCCATCCCGCCCCTAACTCCGCCCAGTTCCGCCCATTCTCCGCCCCATGGCTGACTAATTTTTTTTAT
TTATGCAGAGGCCGAGGCCGCCTCGGCCTCTGAGCTATTCCAGAAGTAGTGAGGAGGCTTTTTTGGAGGC
CTAGGCTTTTGCAAAAAGCTAACTTGTTTATTGCAGCTTATAATGGTTACAAATAAAGCAATAGCATCAC
AAATTTCACAAATAAAGCATTTTTTTCACTGCATTCTAGTTGTGGTTTGTCCAAACTCATCAATGTATCT
TATCATGTCTGGATCCGCTGCATTAATGAATCGGCCAACGCGCGGGGAGAGGCGGTTTGCGTATTGGGCG
CTCTTCCGCTTCCTCGCTCACTGACTCGCTGCGCTCGGTCGTTCGGCTGCGGCGAGCGGTATCAGCTCAC
TCAAAGGCGGTAATACGGTTATCCACAGAATCAGGGGATAACGCAGGAAAGAACATGTGAGCAAAAGGCC
AGCAAAAGGCCAGGAACCGTAAAAAGGCCGCGTTGCTGGCGTTTTTCCATAGGCTCCGCCCCCCTGACGA
GCATCACAAAAATCGACGCTCAAGTCAGAGGTGGCGAAACCCGACAGGACTATAAAGATACCAGGCGTTT
CCCCCTGGAAGCTCCCTCGTGCGCTCTCCTGTTCCGACCCTGCCGCTTACCGGATACCTGTCCGCCTTTC
TCCCTTCGGGAAGCGTGGCGCTTTCTCATAGCTCACGCTGTAGGTATCTCAGTTCGGTGTAGGTCGTTCG
CTCCAAGCTGGGCTGTGTGCACGAACCCCCCGTTCAGCCCGACCGCTGCGCCTTATCCGGTAACTATCGT
CTTGAGTCCAACCCGGTAAGACACGACTTATCGCCACTGGCAGCAGCCACTGGTAACAGGATTAGCAGAG
CGAGGTATGTAGGCGGTGCTACAGAGTTCTTGAAGTGGTGGCCTAACTACGGCTACACTAGAAGAACAGT
ATTTGGTATCTGCGCTCTGCTGAAGCCAGTTACCTTCGGAAAAAGAGTTGGTAGCTCTTGATCCGGCAAA
CAAACCACCGCTGGTAGCGGTGGTTTTTTTGTTTGCAAGCAGCAGATTACGCGCAGAAAAAAAGGATCTC
AAGAAGATCCTTTGATCTTTTCTACGGGGTCTGACGCTCAGTGGAACGAAAACTCACGTTAAGGGATTTT
GGTCATGAGATTATCAAAAAGGATCTTCACCTAGATCCTTTTAAATTAAAAATGAAGTTTTAAATCAATC
TAAAGTATATATGAGTAAACTTGGTCTGACAGTTACCAATGCTTAATCAGTGAGGCACCTATCTCAGCGA
TCTGTCTATTTCGTTCATCCATAGTTGCCTGACTCCCCGTCGTGTAGATAACTACGATACGGGAGGGCTT
ACCATCTGGCCCCAGTGCTGCAATGATACCGCGAGACCCACGCTCACCGGCTCCAGATTTATCAGCAATA
AACCAGCCAGCCGGAAGGGCCGAGCGCAGAAGTGGTCCTGCAACTTTATCCGCCTCCATCCAGTCTATTA
ATTGTTGCCGGGAAGCTAGAGTAAGTAGTTCGCCAGTTAATAGTTTGCGCAACGTTGTTGCCATTGCTAC
AGGCATCGTGGTGTCACGCTCGTCGTTTGGTATGGCTTCATTCAGCTCCGGTTCCCAACGATCAAGGCGA
GTTACATGATCCCCCATGTTGTGCAAAAAAGCGGTTAGCTCCTTCGGTCCTCCGATCGTTGTCAGAAGTA
AGTTGGCCGCAGTGTTATCACTCATGGTTATGGCAGCACTGCATAATTCTCTTACTGTCATGCCATCCGT
AAGATGCTTTTCTGTGACTGGTGAGTACTCAACCAAGTCATTCTGAGAATAGTGTATGCGGCGACCGAGT
TGCTCTTGCCCGGCGTCAATACGGGATAATACCGCGCCACATAGCAGAACTTTAAAAGTGCTCATCATTG
GAAAACGTTCTTCGGGGCGAAAACTCTCAAGGATCTTACCGCTGTTGAGATCCAGTTCGATGTAACCCAC
TCGTGCACCCAACTGATCTTCAGCATCTTTTACTTTCACCAGCGTTTCTGGGTGAGCAAAAACAGGAAGG
CAAAATGCCGCAAAAAAGGGAATAAGGGCGACACGGAAATGTTGAATACTCATACTCTTCCTTTTTCAAT
ATTATTGAAGCATTTATCAGGGTTATTGTCTCATGAGCGGATACATATTTGAATGTATTTAGAAAAATAA
ACAAATAGGGGTTCCGCGCACATTTCCCCGAAAAGTGCCACCTG
